Addgene plasmid #69557: pET23a-MmUBB(Y305P)
Purpose: Bacterial expression; in vitro transcription/translation (T7)
Depositing lab: Jorge Eduardo Azevedo. Depositing organization: Instituto de Biologia Molecular e Celular (IBMC). Publication: The de novo synthesis of ubiquitin: identification of deubiquitinases acting on ubiquitin precursors. Grou CP, Pinto MP, Mendes AV, Domingues P, Azevedo JE. Sci Rep. 2015 Aug 3;5:12836. doi: 10.1038/srep12836. PubMed 26235645.
Backbone
  Vector backbone: pET-23a
  Backbone manufacturer: Novagen
  Backbone size w/o insert (bp): 3626
  Total vector size (bp): 4544
  Vector type: Bacterial Expression
Growth in bacteria
  Bacterial resistance: Ampicillin, 100 μg/mL
  Growth temperature: 37°C
  Growth strain: DH5alpha
  Copy number: Low Copy
Gene/Insert
  Gene/Insert name: UBB (alt name: polyubiquitin B)
  Species: M. musculus (mouse)
  Insert size (bp): 918
  Mutation: Codon TAT encoding tyrosine 305 was changed to CCT (proline) by site-directed mutagenesis.
  GenBank ID: NM_011664.3
  Entrez Gene: Ubb (a.k.a. AL033289, Rps27a, Uba52, Ubb2, Ubc)
  Promoter: T7
  Cloning method: Restriction Enzyme; 5′ cloning site NdeI (not destroyed); 3′ cloning site BamHI (not destroyed)
  Sequencing primers: 5′ T7; 3′ T7 term
Terms and licenses: Academic/Nonprofit Terms; Industry Terms: Not Available to Industry
How to cite: pET23a-MmUBB(Y305P) was a gift from Jorge Eduardo Azevedo (Addgene plasmid # 69557 ; http://n2t.net/addgene:69557 ; RRID:Addgene_69557)
