[The description below was written by a language model from this plasmid's Addgene catalogue record.]
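Description:
pET23a-MmUBB(Y305P) is a bacterial expression plasmid built on the Novagen pET-23a backbone, with a recorded total size of about 4.5 kb. It is propagated in E. coli under ampicillin selection and is catalogued as low copy. No feature table accompanies the record, so the origin of replication and other backbone elements are not itemised here. The 3′ sequencing primer listed is the T7 terminator primer, consistent with the standard pET arrangement of a T7 promoter and terminator flanking the cloning site.

The insert is the 918 bp coding sequence of mouse Ubb (polyubiquitin B), cloned between the NdeI and BamHI sites, both of which are retained. Transcription is driven by the T7 promoter, so expression requires a source of T7 RNA polymerase, either a suitable bacterial expression host or a T7-based coupled in vitro transcription/translation system; both uses are named in the stated purpose. Polyubiquitin B is a ubiquitin precursor, translated as head-to-tail ubiquitin repeats that must be cleaved by deubiquitinases to release free ubiquitin monomers. In this variant, the codon for tyrosine 305 was changed to proline by site-directed mutagenesis. With an insert of this length, residue 305 lies at the very C-terminal end of the precursor, although the record does not state the intended effect of the substitution. No fusion tags are listed.

The associated publication concerns de novo ubiquitin synthesis and the identification of deubiquitinases acting on ubiquitin precursors, so the construct most likely serves to produce a mutant UBB precursor as a substrate or control in such processing assays.
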