>Addgene plasmid #69557 | pET23a-MmUBB(Y305P) | depositor partial sequence | sequence record 129254 | T7term_rev
TTTTCGGGCTTTGTTAGCAGCCGGATCTCAGTGGTGGTGGTGGTGGTGCTCGAGTGCGGCCGCGGTACCT
TAAGGACCACCCCTCAGACGGAGGACCAGGTGCAGGGTCGACTCTTTCTGGATGTTGTAATCAGAGAGAG
TGCGGCCATCTTCCAGCTGCTTGCCGGCAAAGATCAGCCTCTGCTGGTCAGGGGGGATGCCCTCTTTATC
CTGGATCTTGGCCTTCACATTCTCGATGGTGTCACTGGGCTCCACCTCCAGGGTGATGGTCTTGCCGGTC
AGGGTCTTCACGAAGATCTGCATGCCACCTCTCAGGCGAAGGACCAGGTGCAGGGTTGACTCCTTCTGGA
TGTTGTAATCAGAGAGGGTGCGGCCATCTTCCAGCTGCTTGCCGGCAAAGATCAGCCTCTGCTGGTCAGG
GGGGATGCCCTCTTTATCCTGGATCTTGGCCTTCACGTTCTCGATGGTGTCACTGGGCTCCACCTCCAGG
GTGATGGTCTTGCCAGTCAGGGTCTTCACGAAGATCTGCATGCCACCCCTCAGACGGAGGACCAGGTGCA
GGGTTGACTCCTTCTGGATGTTGTAATCAGAGAGGGTGCGGCCATCTTCCAGCTGCTTGCCGGCAAAGAT
CAGCCTCTGCTGGTCAGGGGGGATGCCCTCTTTATCCTGGATCTTGGCCTTCACATTCTCGATGGTGTCA
CTGGGCTCCACCTCCAGGGTGATGGTCTTGCCGGTCAGGGTCTTCACGAAGATCTGCATGCCACCCCTCA
GACGGAGGACCAGGTGCAGGGTTGACTCTTTCTGGATGTTGTAATCAGAGAGGGTGCGGCCATCTTCCAG
CTGCTTGCCGGCAAAGATCAGCCTCTGCTGGTCAGGGGGATGCCCTCTTTATCCTGGATCTTGGCC
