>Addgene plasmid #69557 | pET23a-MmUBB(Y305P) | addgene partial sequence | sequence record 132386 | T7 5'-TAATACGACTCACTATAGGG-3'
AGAAGGAGATATACATATGCAGATCTTCGTGAAGACCCTGACCGGCAAGACCATCACCCTAGAGGTGGAG
CCCAGTGACACCATCGAGAACGTGAAGGCCAAGATCCAGGATAAAGAGGGCATCCCCCCTGACCAGCAGA
GGCTGATCTTTGCCGGCAAGCAGCTGGAAGATGGCCGCACCCTCTCTGATTACAACATCCAGAAAGAGTC
AACCCTGCACCTGGTCCTCCGTCTGAGGGGTGGCATGCAGATCTTCGTGAAGACCCTGACCGGCAAGACC
ATCACCCTGGAGGTGGAGCCCAGTGACACCATCGAGAATGTGAAGGCCAAGATCCAGGATAAAGAGGGCA
TCCCCCCTGACCAGCAGAGGCTGATCTTTGCCGGCAAGCAGCTGGAAGATGGCCGCACCCTCTCTGATTA
CAACATCCAGAAGGAGTCAACCCTGCACCTGGTCCTCCGTCTGAGGGGTGGCATGCAGATCTTCGTGAAG
ACCCTGACTGGCAAGACCATCACCCTGGAGGTGGAGCCCAGTGACACCATCGAGAACGTGAAGGCCAAGA
TCCAGGATAAAGAGGGCATCCCCCCTGACCAGCAGAGGCTGATCTTTGCCGGCAAGCAGCTGGAAGATGG
CCGCACCCTCTCTGATTACAACATCCAGAAGGAGTCAACCCTGCACCTGGTCCTTCGCCTGAGAGGTGGC
ATGCAGATCTTCGTGAAGACCCTGACCGGCAAGACCATCACCCTGGAGGTGGAGCCCAGTGACACCATCG
AGAATGTGAAGGCCAAGATCCAGGATAAAGAGGGCATCCCCCCTGACCAGCAGAGGCTGATCTTTGCCGG
CAAGCAGCTGGAAGATGGCCGCACTCTCTCTGATTACAACATCCAGAAAGAGTCGACCCTGCACCTGGTC
CTCCGTCTGAGGGGTGGTCCT
