>Addgene plasmid #69557 | pET23a-MmUBB(Y305P) | addgene partial sequence | sequence record 132419 | T7term 5'-GCTAGTTATTGCTCAGCGG-3'
GTTAGCAGCCGGATCTCAGTGGTGGTGGTGGTGGTGCTCGAGTGCGGCCGCGGTACCTTAAGGACCACCC
CTCAGACGGAGGACCAGGTGCAGGGTCGACTCTTTCTGGATGTTGTAATCAGAGAGAGTGCGGCCATCTT
CCAGCTGCTTGCCGGCAAAGATCAGCCTCTGCTGGTCAGGGGGGATGCCCTCTTTATCCTGGATCTTGGC
CTTCACATTCTCGATGGTGTCACTGGGCTCCACCTCCAGGGTGATGGTCTTGCCGGTCAGGGTCTTCACG
AAGATCTGCATGCCACCTCTCAGGCGAAGGACCAGGTGCAGGGTTGACTCCTTCTGGATGTTGTAATCAG
AGAGGGTGCGGCCATCTTCCAGCTGCTTGCCGGCAAAGATCAGCCTCTGCTGGTCAGGGGGGATGCCCTC
TTTATCCTGGATCTTGGCCTTCACGTTCTCGATGGTGTCACTGGGCTCCACCTCCAGGGTGATGGTCTTG
CCAGTCAGGGTCTTCACGAAGATCTGCATGCCACCCCTCAGACGGAGGACCAGGTGCAGGGTTGACTCCT
TCTGGATGTTGTAATCAGAGAGGGTGCGGCCATCTTCCAGCTGCTTGCCGGCAAAGATCAGCCTCTGCTG
GTCAGGGGGGATGCCCTCTTTATCCTGGATCTTGGCCTTCACATTCTCGATGGTGTCACTGGGCTCCACC
TCCAGGGTGATGGTCTTGCCGGTCAGGGTCTTCACGAAGATCTGCATGCCACCCCTCAGACGGAGGACCA
GGTGCAGGGTTGACTCTTTCTGGATGTTGTAATCAGAGAGGGTGCG
